Addgene plasmid #110572: pJM260 (miniCTX1-rhaSR-PrhaBAD-stRBS-aacC1)
Purpose: Integration vector for Pseudomonas aeruginosa with rhaSR-PrhaBAD inducible promoter and StRBS-aacC1 insert
Depositing lab: Joanna Goldberg. Depositing organization: Emory University. Publication: The Escherichia coli rhaSR-PrhaBAD Inducible Promoter System Allows Tightly Controlled Gene Expression over a Wide Range in Pseudomonas aeruginosa. Meisner J, Goldberg JB. Appl Environ Microbiol. 2016 Oct 27;82(22):6715-6727. doi: 10.1128/AEM.02041-16. Print 2016 Nov 15. PubMed 27613678.
Backbone
  Vector backbone: miniCTX1
  Backbone manufacturer: Herbert Schweizer
  Backbone size w/o insert (bp): 5610
  Vector type: Bacterial Expression
Growth in bacteria
  Bacterial resistance: Tetracycline, 10 μg/mL
  Growth temperature: 37°C
  Growth strain: DH5alpha
  Copy number: Unknown
Gene/Insert
  Gene/Insert name: rhaSR-PrhaBAD-stRBS-aacC1
  Promoter: rhaSR-PrhaBAD
  Cloning method: Restriction Enzyme; 5′ cloning site SacI (unknown if destroyed); 3′ cloning site HindIII (unknown if destroyed)
  Sequencing primers: 5′ oJM730 (gatacagcgtgaattttcagg)
Terms and licenses: Academic/Nonprofit Terms; Industry Terms: Not Available to Industry
How to cite: pJM260 (miniCTX1-rhaSR-PrhaBAD-stRBS-aacC1) was a gift from Joanna Goldberg (Addgene plasmid # 110572 ; http://n2t.net/addgene:110572 ; RRID:Addgene_110572)
