[The description below was written by a language model from this plasmid's Addgene catalogue record and pLannotate feature annotations shown in this document.]
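Description:
pJM260 is a chromosomal integration vector for Pseudomonas aeruginosa built on the miniCTX1 backbone, carrying a rhamnose-inducible expression cassette that drives a gentamicin resistance gene. The sequenced plasmid is about 8.25 kb. In E. coli it replicates from a high-copy ColE1/pUC-type origin and is selected with tetracycline through the TcR efflux gene and its tet promoter. An incP oriT allows conjugative mobilisation into Pseudomonas. The annotation also picks up a partial β-lactamase fragment and short inverted RSF ori and lacI fragments. These appear to be backbone remnants rather than functional parts, and ampicillin is not listed as a selection. The feature table does not annotate a phage integrase or attachment site, so the integration machinery implied by the stated purpose is not visible in the record.

The insert, cloned between SacI and HindIII, contains the E. coli rhaS and rhaR activator genes. They are oriented divergently from the rhaB (PrhaBAD) promoter, and a small fragment of neighbouring rhaT is carried along with them. In the presence of L-rhamnose, RhaR and RhaS activate PrhaBAD. Here the promoter drives aacC1 (gentamicin acetyltransferase), preceded by the element named "stRBS", presumably a ribosome-binding-site variant, though the record does not define it. T3 and T7 promoters and a pBluescript-derived MCS fragment flank the cassette. Two FRT sites (one full, one minimal) bracket this region, so that after integration FLP recombinase can excise the backbone portion containing the origin, oriT and tetracycline marker.

The associated work characterises rhaSR-PrhaBAD as a tightly controlled, widely tunable promoter system in P. aeruginosa. In that context aacC1 plausibly serves as a reporter, with gentamicin resistance indicating single-copy, rhamnose-dependent expression.
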