Features (pLannotate 1.2.2; 19 found; start..end, strand, type, name):
     35..159     +  rep_origin     RSF ori (fragment): Plasmids containing the RSF 1030 origin of replication can be propagated in E. coli cells that contain additional plasmids with compatible origins.
    161..215     +  CDS            lacI (fragment): lac repressor; lacI; The lac repressor binds to the lac operator to inhibit transcription in E. coli. This inhibition can be relieved by adding lactose or isopropyl-β-D-thiogalactopyranoside (IPTG).
    238..285     -  protein_bind   FRT: FLP-mediated recombination occurs in the 8-bp core sequence TCTAGAAA (Turan and Bode, 2011). FLP recombinase from the Saccharomyces cerevisiae 2μ plasmid
    824..842     +  promoter       T3 promoter: promoter for bacteriophage T3 RNA polymerase
    852..962     +  CDS            rhaT (fragment): RHAT_ECOLI - Experimental evidence at protein level: Swiss-Prot protein existence level 1. Uptake of L-rhamnose across the boundary membrane with the concomitant transport of protons into the cell (symport system). Can also transport L-mannose and L-xylose, but at reduced rates. From Escherichia coli (strain K12).
    962..1810    -  CDS            rhaR: transcriptional activator of rhaR and rhaS; E. coli rhaR; needed for rhamnose-dependent activation of the rhaB promoter
   1884..2720    -  CDS            rhaS: positive regulator of the rhaB promoter; E. coli rhaS; activated by L-rhamnose
   2866..2984    +  promoter       rhaB promoter: promoter of the E. coli rhaBAD operon, conferring tight induction with L-rhamnose and repression with D-glucose in the presence of RhaR and RhaS (Giacalone et al., 2006)
   3025..3558    +  CDS            GmR: gentamycin acetyltransferase; aacC1; confers resistance to gentamycin
   3559..3600    +  misc_feature   MCS (fragment): pBluescript multiple cloning site
   3609..3627    -  promoter       T7 promoter: promoter for bacteriophage T7 RNA polymerase
   3801..3834    -  protein_bind   FRT (minimal): supports FLP-mediated excision but not integration (Turan and Bode, 2011) FLP recombinase from the Saccharomyces cerevisiae 2μ plasmid
   3863..3917    -  CDS            lacI (fragment): lac repressor; lacI; The lac repressor binds to the lac operator to inhibit transcription in E. coli. This inhibition can be relieved by adding lactose or isopropyl-β-D-thiogalactopyranoside (IPTG).
   3919..4043    -  rep_origin     RSF ori (fragment): Plasmids containing the RSF 1030 origin of replication can be propagated in E. coli cells that contain additional plasmids with compatible origins.
   4055..4163    -  oriT           oriT: incP origin of transfer
   5595..6183    -  rep_origin     ori: high-copy-number ColE1/pMB1/pBR322/pUC origin of replication
   6355..6907    -  CDS            bla(M) (fragment): β-lactamase lacking the signal sequence; bla(M); allows cytosolic expression of β-lactamase
   7005..8195    -  CDS            TcR: tetracycline efflux protein; tet; confers resistance to tetracycline
   8243..19      -  promoter       tet promoter (across the origin): E. coli promoter for tetracycline efflux protein gene
>Addgene plasmid #110572 | pJM260 (miniCTX1-rhaSR-PrhaBAD-stRBS-aacC1) | addgene full sequence | sequence record 211000 | Addgene NGS Result
ATCGATGATAAGCTGTCAAACATGAGAATTAATTCATGTTCTTTCCTGCGTTATCCCCTGATTCTGTGGA
TAACCGTATTACCGCCTTTGAGTGAGCTGATACCGCTCGCCGCAGCCGAACGACCGAGCGCAGCGAGTCA
GTGAGCGAGGAAGCGGAAGAGCGCCCAATACGCAAACCGCCTCTCCCCGCGCGTTGGCCGATTCATTAAT
GCAGCGAATTAGCTTCAAAAGCGCTCTGAAGTTCCTATACTTTCTAGAGAATAGGAACTTCGGAATAGGA
ACTTCAAGATCCCCTGATTCCCTTTGTCAACAGCAATGGATTTCAATGGGTCAACATGAAATCCGGCTGT
TGCCCTGGGACGGCAGGTTTGACGGCAGGCTTCCAGGCTCTCTCGCACACGCTGGGAACACTCTGGGAAC
AAACGCGAGTGAAAATGGACAGTAGGGCCCAGGAATAATGCGGCCTCCAGCGAGGTTGGGGCGTTTCATA
TGAGTTCGAATCTCACCGCCTCCGCCATATAACCTGCTGTTTTCATTGATGTTTCCATTCGACCCACTCT
CAGGAGTGAACGATTTGGGAACAAACTGGGAACGAGGCGCAGAAAAAAGGGGCCCCGCAGGGCCCCTTTT
TCGTTGCTTCAGGAAAGTTTCAGCGCCTGATTCAGCAGACCTACGATGTCGGGGCCGTCCTTGCTGAATT
AGCTTTATGCTTGTAAACCGTTTTGTGAAAAAATTTTTAAAATAAAAAAGGGGACCTCTAGGGTCCCCAA
TTAATTAGTAATATAATCTATTAAAGGTCATTCAAAAGGTCATCCACCCGCGCAATTAACCCTCACTAAA
GGGAACAAAAGCTGGAGCTCAAAGAGTGGAACAATGCAGGACGCCGTCCGGTAACGGTGTTGAGCCTCGG
TTGTGTGGTGATTATTGTCGCCGCTAACATCGTCGGCATCGGCATGGCGAATTAATCTTTCTGCGAATTG
AGATGACGCCACTGGCTGGGCGTCATCCCGGTTTCCCGGGTAAACACCACCGAAAAATAGTTACTATCTT
CAAAGCCACATTCGGTCGAAATATCACTGATTAACAGGCGGCTATGCTGGAGAAGATATTGCGCATGACA
CACTCTGACCTGTCGCAGATATTGATTGATGGTCATTCCAGTCTGCTGGCGAAATTGCTGACGCAAAACG
CGCTCACTGCACGATGCCTCATCACAAAATTTATCCAGCGCAAAGGGACTTTTCAGGCTAGCCGCCAGCC
GGGTAATCAGCTTATCCAGCAACGTTTCGCTGGATGTTGGCGGCAACGAATCACTGGTGTAACGATGGCG
ATTCAGCAACATCACCAACTGCCCGAACAGCAACTCAGCCATTTCGTTAGCAAACGGCACATGCTGACTA
CTTTCATGCTCAAGCTGACCGATAACCTGCCGCGCCTGCGCCATCCCCATGCTACCTAAGCGCCAGTGTG
GTTGCCCTGCGCTGGCGTTAAATCCCGGAATCGCCCCCTGCCAGTCAAGATTCAGCTTCAGACGCTCCGG
GCAATAAATAATATTCTGCAAAACCAGATCGTTAACGGAAGCGTAGGAGTGTTTATCGTCAGCATGAATG
TAAAAGAGATCGCCACGGGTAATGCGATAAGGGCGATCGTTGAGTACATGCAGGCCATTACCGCGCCAGA
CAATCACCAGCTCACAAAAATCATGTGTATGTTCAGCAAAGACATCTTGCGGATAACGGTCAGCCACAGC
GACTGCCTGCTGGTCGCTGGCAAAAAAATCATCTTTGAGAAGTTTTAACTGATGCGCCACCGTGGCTACC
TCGGCCAGAGAACGAAGTTGATTATTCGCAATATGGCGTACAAATACGTTGAGAAGATTCGCGTTATTGC
AGAAAGCCATCCCGTCCCTGGCGAATATCACGCGGTGACCAGTTAAACTCTCGGCGAAAAAGCGTCGAAA
AGTGGTTACTGTCGCTGAATCCACAGCGATAGGCGATGTCAGTAACGCTGGCCTCGCTGTGGCGTAGCAG
ATGTCGGGCTTTCATCAGTCGCAGGCGGTTCAGGTATCGCTGAGGCGTCAGTCCCGTTTGCTGCTTAAGC
TGCCGATGTAGCGTACGCAGTGAAAGAGAAAATTGATCCGCCACGGCATCCCAATTCACCTCATCGGCAA
AATGGTCCTCCAGCCAGGCCAGAAGCAAGTTGAGACGTGATGCGCTGTTTTCCAGGTTCTCCTGCAAACT
GCTTTTACGCAGCAAGAGCAGTAATTGCATAAACAAGATCTCGCGACTGGCGGTCGAGGGTAAATCATTT
TCCCCTTCCTGCTGTTCCATCTGTGCAACCAGCTGTCGCACCTGCTGCAATACGCTGTGGTTAACGCGCC
AGTGAGACGGATACTGCCCATCCAGCTCTTGTGGCAGCAACTGATTCAGCCCGGCGAGAAACTGAAATCG
ATCCGGCGAGCGATACAGCACATTGGTCAGACACAGATTATCGGTATGTTCATACAGATGCCGATCATGA
TCGCGTACGAAACAGACCGTGCCACCGGTGATGGTATAGGGCTGCCCATTAAACACATGAATACCCGTGC
CATGTTCGACAATCACAATTTCATGAAAATCATGATGATGTTCAGGAAAATCCGCCTGCGGGAGCCGGGG
TTCTATCGCCACGGACGCGTTACCAGACGGAAAAAAATCCACACTATGTAATACGGTCATACTGGCCTCC
TGATGTCGTCAACACGGCGAAATAGTAATCACGAGGTCAGGTTCTTACCTTAAATTTTCGACGGAAAACC
ACGTAAAAAACGTCGATTTTTCAAGATACAGCGTGAATTTTCAGGAAATGCGGTGAGCATCACATCACCA
CAATTCAGCAAATTGTGAACATCATCACGTTCATCTTTCCCTGGTTGCCAATGGCCCATTTTCCTGTCAG
TAACGAGAAGGTCGCGAATTCAGGCGCTTTTTAGACTGGTCGTAATGAAATTCAACTAGTGCTCTGCAGT
AAGGAGGAGCAACGATGTTACGCAGCAGCAACGATGTTACGCAGCAGGGCAGTCGCCCTAAAACAAAGTT
AGGTGGCTCAAGTATGGGCATCATTCGCACATGTAGGCTCGGCCCTGACCAAGTCAAATCCATGCGGGCT
GCTCTTGATCTTTTCGGTCGTGAGTTCGGAGACGTAGCCACCTACTCCCAACATCAGCCGGACTCCGATT
ACCTCGGGAACTTGCTCCGTAGTAAGACATTCATCGCGCTTGCTGCCTTCGACCAAGAAGCGGTTGTTGG
CGCTCTCGCGGCTTACGTTCTGCCCAAGTTTGAGCAGCCGCGTAGTGAGATCTATATCTATGATCTCGCA
GTCTCCGGCGAGCACCGGAGGCAGGGCATTGCCACCGCGCTCATCAATCTCCTCAAGCATGAGGCCAACG
CGCTTGGTGCTTATGTGATCTACGTGCAAGCAGATTACGGTGACGATCCCGCAGTGGCTCTCTATACAAA
GTTGGGCATACGGGAAGAAGTGATGCACTTTGATATCGACCCAAGTACCGCCACCTAAAAGCTTATCGAT
ACCGTCGACCTCGAGGGGGGGCCCGGTACCCAATTCGCCCTATAGTGAGTCGTATTACGCGCGCCGGTGG
ATGACCTTTTGAATGACCTTTAATAGATTATATTACTAATTAATTGGGGACCCTAGAGGTCCCCTTTTTT
ATTTTAAAAATTTTTTCACAAAACGGTTTACAAGCATAAAGCTAATTCCATTGAGTAAGTTTTTAAGCAC
ATCAGCTTCAAAAGCGCTCTGAAGTTCCTATACTTTCTAGAGAATAGGAACTTCGGAATAGGTACTTCAA
GATCCCCAATTCGCTGCATTAATGAATCGGCCAACGCGCGGGGAGAGGCGGTTTGCGTATTGGGCGCTCT
TCCGCTTCCTCGCTCACTGACTCGCTGCGCTCGGTCGTTCGGCTGCGGCGAGCGGTATCAGCTCACTCAA
AGGCGGTAATACGGTTATCCACAGAATCAGGGGATAACGCAGGAAAGAACATGCTAGAGCTTATCGGCCA
GCCTCGCAGAGCAGGATTCCCGTTGAGCACCGCCAGGTGCGAATAAGGGACAGTGAAGAAGGAACACCCG
CTCGCGGGTGGGCCTACTTCACCTATCCTGCCCGGCTGACGCCGTTGGATACACCAAGGAAAGTCTACAC
GAACCCTTTGGCAAAATCCTGTATATCGTGCGAAAAAGGATGGATATACCGAAAAAATCGCTATAATGAC
CCCGAAGCAGGGTTATGCAGCGGAAAGTATACCTTAACCTTTTTCGTTGCTTCAGGAAAGTTTCAGCGCC
TGATTCAGCAGACCTACGATGTCGGGGCCGTCCTTGCTGATCCACTTGGCGTAATGCTTGAAGATCATCG
CCGTCGAGGTGTGCCCCATCTGGTCCGCGATCCATTCGGGAGTGGCGATGCCGCTGCTGAGCATCTGGCT
GGCGAAGGTGTGGCGGCACTGATTGGGACCACGCGAGCGGACGCCCGCATTCCTGAGGTGGCCATGCCAC
CAGCCGTTGCGCAGCGTATCCGACGTGGAGTACGCCGCCCCGCTAGCACTGTTGTGGAACACGAAGCGTA
CCCGTTGAGGCTTTCTGGTCCGGTTGTCGCGGTCTATCACCTCGATCTGTACGGGCGGAAGGCGTCTGGT
TAGCTTGGCCTGCTGCTGGAGTGCGCGCAGCGCCGGGGCCAGTAGCTGGACCTTCCTCGTCGATCGGCGA
GTCTTGGTGACCTTGTACTGGCTGCGTACACGAGCGCGGCGGAAAACCACGGTCCCCGTGTCCAAATCGA
CATCTTCCCAGGCCAGAGCTATGGCCTCGCTGACGCGGGGGCCGCTCCAGATCATGAACTCCGCCAGGTT
CAGCTCACCGATGCGCGCGGTTTCAGTACCGAGGATGAGGTCGATTTCCTCACGAGTGAATGGGTCTGGG
TCATCCGCATCCGGAAGAGTGATCACGATGCCGTCTGTTGGGTCGTGCGCGCTCCGGTTCCGAGTTCGAT
ACAGCCGGAAGATCTGCCGCAGGTTGCTGACGATCTCTCGCACCGTCTTGTTGTGCAGCTTGGGCATGAG
CGTGTTCTGCACCCAGTCTTGAATATCCAGGTGGTCGATGCTGTCGGCCTGGCTGTCACCCCAGCGAGGT
CGGATGTGGGTTTCCACGCGGCTGGTGTAGCCGCGGAAGCCGCTGGCGGCAATCTGGTTGCGTTTGATGT
CGAGCCAGAGGTCGATGTAATGGCCCAAGGTGTTGCTTTTCACCCGCGGTGAGTCCGGGAAGTGTCGGCT
GTAGCTGAAGACTCCTTGCTTGATCTCGTAGTTGATGATGCCGGCCAGCTGTTCGGCATTGGCTATATTC
TCGGGCGTTGCGTCCCCTGGTATGGACTCCCTACACAGCTCGCCCTGGTAGCGGAAGTAGATCCTGATCC
GTTTTCCGCGTACCTCGACTCCGTCTGCCATCTGGTTCCCCTGATCCACACCAAGCGTTCAGGCTACCAA
GCTGGATGTGAGCAAAAGGCCAGCAAAAGGCCAGGAACCGTAAAAAGGCCGCGTTGCTGGCGTTTTTCCA
TAGGCTCCGCCCCCCTGACGAGCATCACAAAAATCGACGCTCAAGTCAGAGGTGGCGAAACCCGACAGGA
CTATAAAGATACCAGGCGTTTCCCCCTGGAAGCTCCCTCGTGCGCTCTCCTGTTCCGACCCTGCCGCTTA
CCGGATACCTGTCCGCCTTTCTCCCTTCGGGAAGCGTGGCGCTTTCTCATAGCTCACGCTGTAGGTATCT
CAGTTCGGTGTAGGTCGTTCGCTCCAAGCTGGGCTGTGTGCACGAACCCCCCGTTCAGCCCGACCGCTGC
GCCTTATCCGGTAACTATCGTCTTGAGTCCAACCCGGTAAGACACGACTTATCGCCACTGGCAGCAGCCA
CTGGTAACAGGATTAGCAGAGCGAGGTATGTAGGCGGTGCTACAGAGTTCTTGAAGTGGTGGCCTAACTA
CGGCTACACTAGAAGAACAGTATTTGGTATCTGCGCTCTGCTGAAGCCAGTTACCTTCGGAAAAAGAGTT
GGTAGCTCTTGATCCGGCAAACAAACCACCGCTGGTAGCGGTGGTTTTTTTGTTTGCAAGCAGCAGATTA
CGCGCAGAAAAAAAGGATCTCAAGAAGATCCTTTGATCTTTTCTACGGGGTCTGACGCTCAGTGGAACGA
AAACTCACGTTAAGGGATTTTGGTCATGAGATTATCAAAAAGGATCTTCACCTAGATCCTTTTAAATTAA
AAATGAAGTTTTAAATCAATCTAAAGTATATATGAGTAAACTTGGTCTGACAGTTACCAATGCTTAATCA
GTGAGGCACCTATCTCAGCGATCTGTCTATTTCGTTCATCCATAGTTGCCTGACTCCCCGTCGTGTAGAT
AACTACGATACGGGAGGGCTTACCATCTGGCCCCAGTGCTGCAATGATACCGCGAGACCCACGCTCACCG
GCTCCAGATTTATCAGCAATAAACCAGCCAGCCGGAAGGGCCGAGCGCAGAAGTGGTCCTGCAACTTTAT
CCGCCTCCATCCAGTCTATTAATTGTTGCCGGGAAGCTAGAGTAAGTAGTTCGCCAGTTAATAGTTTGCG
CAACGTTGTTGCCATTGCTACAGGCATCGTGGTGTCACGCTCGTCGTTTGGTATGGCTTCATTCAGCTCC
GGTTCCCAACGATCAAGGCGAGTTACATGATCCCCCATGTTGTGCAAAAAAGCGGTTAGCTCCTTCGGTC
CTCCGATCGTTGTCAGAAGTAAGTTGGCCGCAGTGTTATCACTCATGGTTATGGCAGCACTGCATAATTC
TCTTACTGTCATGCCATCCGTAAGATGCTTTTCTGTGACTGGTGAGTCAAGGGTTGGTTTGCGCATTCAC
AGTTCTCCGCAAGAATTGATTGGCTCCAATTCTTGGAGTGGTGAATCCGTTAGCGAGGTGCCGCCGGCTT
CCATTCAGGTCGAGGTGGCCCGGCTCCATGCACCGCGACGCAACGCGGGGAGGCAGACAAGGTATAGGGC
GGCGCCTACAATCCATGCCAACCCGTTCCATGTGCTCGCCGAGGCGGCATAAATCGCCGTGACGATCAGC
GGTCCAATGATCGAAGTTAGGCTGGTAAGAGCCGCGAGCGATCCTTGAAGCTGTCCCTGATGGTCGTCAT
CTACCTGCCTGGACAGCATGGCCTGCAACGCGGGCATCCCGATGCCGCCGGAAGCGAGAAGAATCATAAT
GGGGAAGGCCATCCAGCCTCGCGTCGCGAACGCCAGCAAGACGTAGCCCAGCGCGTCGGCCGCCATGCCG
GCGATAATGGCCTGCTTCTCGCCGAAACGTTTGGTGGCGGGACCAGTGACGAAGGCTTGAGCGAGGGCGT
GCAAGATTCCGAATACCGCAAGCGACAGGCCGATCATCGTCGCGCTCCAGCGAAAGCGGTCCTCGCCGAA
AATGACCCAGAGCGCTGCCGGCACCTGTCCTACGAGTTGCATGATAAAGAAGACAGTCATAAGTGCGGCG
ACGATAGTCATGCCCCGCGCCCACCGGAAGGAGCTGACTGGGTTGAAGGCTCTCAAGGGCATGGGTCGGC
GCTCTCCCTTATGCGACTCCTGCATTAGGAAGCAGCCCAGTAGTAGGTTGAGGCCGTTGAGCACCGCCGC
CGCAAGGAATGGTGCATGTAAGGAGATGGCGCCCAACAGTCCCCCGGCCACGGGGCCTGCCACCATACCC
ACGCCGAAACAAGCGCTCATGAGCCCGAAGTGGCGAGCCCGATCTTCCCCATCGGTGATGTCGGCGATAT
AGGCGCCAGCAACCGCACCTGTGGCGCCGGTGATGCCGGCCACGATGCGTCCGGCGTAGAGAATCCACAG
GACGGGTGTGGTCGCCATGATCGCGTAGTCGATAGTGGCTCCAAGTAGCGAAGCGAGCAGGACTGGGCGG
CGGCCAAAGCGGTCGGACAGTGCTCCGAGAACGGGTGCGCATAGAAATTGCATCAACGCATATAGCGCTA
GCAGCACGCCATAGTGACTGGCGATGCTGTCGGAATGGACAATATCCCGCAAGAGGCCCGGCAGTACCGG
CATAACCAAGCCTATGCCTACAGCATCCAGGGTGACGGTGCCGAGGATGACGATGAGCGCATTGTTAGAT
TTCATACACGGTGCCTGACTGCGTTAGCAATTTAACTGTGATAAACTACCGCATTAAAGCTA
